>Addgene plasmid #152304 | pGBW-m4133148 | addgene full sequence | sequence record 313241 | Addgene NGS Result
CGTTACATAACTTACGGTAAATGGCCCGCCTGGCTGACCGCCCAACGACCCCCGCCCATTGACGTCAATA
ATGACGTATGTTCCCATAGTAACGCCAATAGGGACTTTCCATTGACGTCAATGGGTGGAGTATTTACGGT
AAACTGCCCACTTGGCAGTACATCAAGTGTATCATATGCCAAGTACGCCCCCTATTGACGTCAATGACGG
TAAATGGCCCGCCTGGCATTATGCCCAGTACATGACCTTATGGGACTTTCCTACTTGGCAGTACATCTAC
GTATTAGTCATCGCTATTACCATGCTGATGCGGTTTTGGCAGTACATCAATGGGCGTGGATAGCGGTTTG
ACTCACGGGGATTTCCAAGTCTCCACCCCATTGACGTCAATGGGAGTTTGTTTTGGCACCAAAATCAACG
GGACTTTCCAAAATGTCGTAACAACTCCGCCCCATTGACGCAAATGGGCGGTAGGCGTGTACGGTGGGAG
GTCTATATAAGCAGAGCTGGTTTAGTGAACCGTCAGATCAGATCTTTGTCGATCCTACCATCCACTCGAC
ACACCCGCCAGCGGCCGCCACCATG
[417 nt withheld, positions 586-1002]
GAAAACCTTTACTTTCAGTCGAAAGAAACCGCGGCAGCTAAGTTCGAGAGGCAGCACATGGACAGTTAAG
CTAGCTTGACTGACTGAGATACAGCGTACCTTCAGCTCACAGACATGATAAGATACATTGATGAGTTTGG
ACAAACCACAACTAGAATGCAGTGAAAAAAATGCTTTATTTGTGAAATTTGTGATGCTATTGCTTTATTT
GTAACCATTATAAGCTGCAATAAACAAGTTAACAACAACAATTGCATTCATTTTATGTTTCAGGTTCAGG
GGGAGGTGTGGGAGGTTTTTTAAAGCAAGTAAAACCTCTACAAATGTGGTATTGGCCCATCTCTATCGGT
ATCGTAGCATAACCCCTTGGGGCCTCTAAACGGGTCTTGAGGGGTTTTTTGTGCCCCTCGGGCCGGATTG
CTATCTACCGGCATTGGCGCAGAAAAAAATGCCTGATGCGACGCTGCGCGTCTTATACTCCCACATATGC
CAGATTCAGCAACGGATACGGCTTCCCCAACTTGCCCACTTCCATACGTGTCCTCCTTACCAGAAATTTA
TCCTTAAGGTCGTCAGCTATCCTGCAGGCGATCTCTCGATTTCGATCAAGACATTCCTTTAATGGTCTTT
TCTGGACACCACTAGGGGTCAGAAGTAGTTCATCAAACTTTCTTCCCTCCCTAATCTCATTGGTTACCTT
GGGCTATCGAAACTTAATTAACCAGTCAAGTCAGCTACTTGGCGAGATCGACTTGTCTGGGTTTCGACTA
CGCTCAGAATTGCGTCAGTCAAGTTCGATCTGGTCCTTGCTATTGCACCCGTTCTCCGATTACGAGTTTC
ATTTAAATCATGTGAGCAAAAGGCCAGCAAAAGGCCAGGAACCGTAAAAAGGCCGCGTTGCTGGCGTTTT
TCCATAGGCTCCGCCCCCCTGACGAGCATCACAAAAATCGACGCTCAAGTCAGAGGTGGCGAAACCCGAC
AGGACTATAAAGATACCAGGCGTTTCCCCCTGGAAGCTCCCTCGTGCGCTCTCCTGTTCCGACCCTGCCG
CTTACCGGATACCTGTCCGCCTTTCTCCCTTCGGGAAGCGTGGCGCTTTCTCATAGCTCACGCTGTAGGT
ATCTCAGTTCGGTGTAGGTCGTTCGCTCCAAGCTGGGCTGTGTGCACGAACCCCCCGTTCAGCCCGACCG
CTGCGCCTTATCCGGTAACTATCGTCTTGAGTCCAACCCGGTAAGACACGACTTATCGCCACTGGCAGCA
GCCACTGGTAACAGGATTAGCAGAGCGAGGTATGTAGGCGGTGCTACAGAGTTCTTGAAGTGGTGGCCTA
ACTACGGCTACACTAGAAGAACAGTATTTGGTATCTGCGCTCTGCTGAAGCCAGTTACCTTCGGAAAAAG
AGTTGGTAGCTCTTGATCCGGCAAACAAACCACCGCTGGTAGCGGTGGTTTTTTTGTTTGCAAGCAGCAG
ATTACGCGCAGAAAAAAAGGATCTCAAGAAGATCCTTTGATCTTTTCTACGGGGTCTGACGCTCAGTGGA
ACGAAAACTCACGTTAAGGGATTTTGGTCATGAGATTATCAAAAAGGATCTTCACCTAGATCCTTTTAAA
TTAAAAATGAAGTTTTAAATCAATCTAAAGTATATATGAGTAAACTTGGTCTGACAGTTACCAATGCTTA
ATCAGTGAGGCACCTATCTCAGCGATCTGTCTATTTCGTTCATCCATAGTTGCATTTAAATTTCCGAACT
CTCCAAGGCCCTCGTCGGAAAATCTTCAAACCTTTCGTCCGATCCATCTTGCAGGCTACCTCTCGAACGA
ACTATCGCAAGTCTCTTGGCCGGCCTTGCGCCTTGGCTATTGCTTGGCAGCGCCTATCGCCAGGTATTAC
TCCAATCCCGAATATCCGAGATCGGGATCACCCGAGAGAAGTTCAACCTACATCCTCAATCCCGATCTAT
CCGAGATCCGAGGAATATCGAAATCGGGGCGCGCCTGGCCTCCGCGCCGGGTTTTGGCGCCTCCCGCGGG
CGCCCCCCTCGTCACGGCGAGCGCTGCCACGTCAGACGAAGGGCGCAGGAGCGTCCTGATCCTTCCGCCC
GGACGCTCAGGACAGCGGCCCGCTGCTCATAAGACTCGGCCTTAGAACCCCAGTATCAGCAGAAGGACAT
TTTAGGACGGGACTTGGGTGACTCTAGGGCACTGGTTTTCTTTCCAGAGAGCGGAACAGGCGAGGAAAAG
TAGTCCCTTCTCGGCGATTCTGCGGAGGGATCTCCGTGGGGCGGTGAACGCCGATGATTATATAAGGACG
CGCCGGGTGTGGCACAGCTAGTTCCGTCGCAGCCGGGATTTGGGTCGCGGTTCTTGTTTGTGGATCGCTG
TGATCGTCACTTGGTGAGTAGCGGGCTGCTGGGCTGGCCGGGGCTTTCGTGGCCGCCGGGCCGCTCGGTG
GGACGGAAGCGTGTGGAGAGACCGCCAAGGGCTGTAGTCTGGGTCCGCGAGCAAGGTTGCCCTGAACTGG
GGGTTGGGGGGAGCGCAGCAAAATGGCGGCTGTTCCCGAGTCTTGAATGGAAGACGCTTGTGAGGCGGGC
TGTGAGGTCGTTGAAACAAGGTGGGGGGCATGGTGGGCGGCAAGAACCCAAGGTCTTGAGCCCTTCGCTA
ATGCGGGAAAGCTCTTATTCGGGTGAGATGGGCTGGGCACCATCTGGGGACCCTGACGTGAAGTTTGTCA
CTGACTGGAGAACTCGGTTTGTCGTCTGTTGCGGGGGCGGCAGTTATGGCGGTGCCGTTGGGCAGTGCAC
CCGTACCTTTGGGAGCGCGCGCCCTCGTCGTGTCGTGACGTCACCCGTTCTGTTGGCTTATAATGCAGGG
TGGGGCCACCTGCCGGTAGGTGTGCGGTAGGCTTTTCTCCGTCGCAGGACGCAGGGTTCGGGCCTAGGGT
AGGCTCTCCTGAATCGACAGGCGCCGGACCTCTGGTGAGGGGAGGGATAAGTGAGGCGTCAGTTTCTTTG
GTCGGTTTTATGTACCTATCTTCTTAAGTAGCTGAAGCTCCGGTTTTGAACTATGCGCTCGGGGTTGGCG
AGTGTGTTTTGTGAAGTTTTTTAGGCACCTTTTGAAATGTAATCATTTGGGTCAATATGTAATTTTCAGT
GTTAGACTTGTAAATTGTCCGCTAAATTCTGGCCGTTTTTGGCTTTTTTGTTAGACAACATGACCGAGTA
CAAGCCCACGGTGCGCCTCGCCACCCGCGACGACGTCCCCAGGGCCGTACGCACCCTCGCCGCCGCGTTC
GCCGACTACCCCGCCACGCGCCACACCGTCGATCCGGACCGCCACATCGAGCGGGTCACCGAGCTGCAAG
AACTCTTCCTCACGCGCGTCGGGCTCGACATCGGCAAGGTGTGGGTCGCGGACGACGGCGCCGCGGTGGC
GGTCTGGACCACGCCGGAGAGCGTCGAAGCGGGGGCGGTGTTCGCCGAGATCGGCCCGCGCATGGCCGAG
TTGAGCGGTTCCCGGCTGGCCGCGCAGCAACAGATGGAGGGCCTCCTGGCGCCGCACCGGCCCAAGGAGC
CCGCGTGGTTCCTGGCCACCGTCGGCGTCTCGCCCGACCACCAGGGCAAGGGTCTGGGCAGCGCCGTCGT
GCTCCCCGGAGTGGAGGCCGCCGAGCGCGCCGGGGTGCCCGCCTTCCTGGAGACCTCCGCGCCCCGCAAC
CTCCCCTTCTACGAGCGGCTCGGCTTCACCGTCACCGCCGACGTCGAGGTGCCCGAAGGACCGCGCACCT
GGTGCATGACCCGCAAGCCCGGTGCCTAGGCTAGTATGTAAGCCTAGTCTTAGATAATAAAATCGCTATC
CATCGAAGATGGATGTGTGTTGGTTTTTTGTGTGTGTAACGCTAGGCGCGCCTGGTGTACCGAGAACGAT
CCTCTCAGTGCGAGTCTCGACGATCCATATCGTTGCTTGGCAGTCAGCCAGTCGGAATCCAGCTTGGGAC
CCAGGAAGTCCAATCGTCAGATATTGTACTCAAGCCTGGTCACGGCAGCGTACCGATCTGTTTAAACCTA
GATATTGATAGTCTGATCGGTCAACGTATAATCGAGTCCTAGCTTTTGCAAACATCTATCAAGAGACAGG
ATCAGCAGGAGGCTTTCGCATGAGTATTCAACATTTCCGTGTCGCCCTTATTCCCTTTTTTGCGGCATTT
TGCCTTCCTGTTTTTGCTCACCCAGAAACGCTGGTGAAAGTAAAAGATGCTGAAGATCAGTTGGGTGCGC
GAGTGGGTTACATCGAACTGGATCTCAACAGCGGTAAGATCCTTGAGAGTTTTCGCCCCGAAGAACGCTT
TCCAATGATGAGCACTTTTAAAGTTCTGCTATGTGGCGCGGTATTATCCCGTATTGACGCCGGGCAAGAG
CAACTCGGTCGCCGCATACACTATTCTCAGAATGACTTGGTTGAGTATTCACCAGTCACAGAAAAGCATC
TTACGGATGGCATGACAGTAAGAGAATTATGCAGTGCTGCCATAACCATGAGTGATAACACTGCGGCCAA
CTTACTTCTGACAACGATTGGAGGACCGAAGGAGCTAACCGCTTTTTTGCACAACATGGGGGATCATGTA
ACTCGCCTTGATCGTTGGGAACCGGAGCTGAATGAAGCCATACCAAACGACGAGCGTGACACCACGATGC
CTGTAGCAATGGCAACAACCTTGCGTAAACTATTAACTGGCGAACTACTTACTCTAGCTTCCCGGCAACA
GTTGATAGACTGGATGGAGGCGGATAAAGTTGCAGGACCACTTCTGCGCTCGGCCCTTCCGGCTGGCTGG
TTTATTGCTGATAAATCTGGAGCCGGTGAGCGTGGGTCTCGCGGTATCATTGCAGCACTGGGGCCAGATG
GTAAGCCCTCCCGTATCGTAGTTATCTACACGACGGGGAGTCAGGCAACTATGGATGAACGAAATAGACA
GATCGCTGAGATAGGTGCCTCACTGATTAAGCATTGGTAACCGATTCTAGGTGCATTGGCGCAGAAAAAA
ATGCCTGATGCGACGCTGCGCGTCTTATACTCCCACATATGCCAGATTCAGCAACGGATACGGCTTCCCC
AACTTGCCCACTTCCATACGTGTCCTCCTTACCAGAAATTTATCCTTAAGATCCCGAATCGTTTAAACTC
GACTCTGGCTCTATCGAATCTCCGTCGTTTCGAGCTTACGCGAACAGCCGTGGCGCTCATTTGCTCGTCG
GGCATCGAATCTCGTCAGCTATCGTCAGCTTACCTTTTTGGCAGCGATCGCGGCTCCCGACATCTTGGAC
CATTAGCTCCACAGGTATCTTCTTCCCTCTAGTGGTCATAACAGCAGCTTCAGCTACCTCTCAATTCAAA
AAACCCCTCAAGACCCGTTTAGAGGCCCCAAGGGGTTATGCTATCAATCGTTGCGTTACACACACAAAAA
ACCAACACACATCCATCTTCGATGGATAGCGATTTTATTATCTAACTGCTGATCGAGTGTAGCCAGATCT
AGTAATCAATTACGGGGTCATTAGTTCATAGCCCATATATGGAGTTCCG
Features (pLannotate 1.2.2; 20 found; start..end, strand, type, name):
      1..304     +  enhancer       CMV enhancer: human cytomegalovirus immediate early enhancer
    377..394     -  promoter       CMV promoter (fragment): human cytomegalovirus (CMV) immediate early promoter
    457..508     +  promoter       CMVd2 promoter: truncated human cytomegalovirus (CMV) immediate early promoter that yields moderately reduced expression relative to the full-length promoter
    574..1002    +  CDS            R1A_SARS2 (fragment) (sequence partly withheld): Experimental evidence at protein level: Swiss-Prot protein existence level 1. [Non-structural protein 10]: Plays a pivotal role in viral transcription by stimulating both nsp14 3'-5' exoribonuclease and nsp16 2'-O-methyltransferase activities. Therefore plays an essential role in viral mRNAs cap methylation. From Severe acute respiratory syndrome coronavirus 2 (2019-nCoV) (SARS-CoV-2).
   1121..1242    -  polyA_signal   SV40 poly(A) signal: SV40 polyadenylation signal
   1265..1334    -  CDS            large T antigen (fragment): large T antigen from SV40 (simian virus 40)
   1357..1403    +  terminator     T7 terminator: transcription terminator for bacteriophage T7 RNA polymerase
   1433..1569    +  terminator     rrnG terminator: transcription terminator from the E. coli ribosomal RNA rrnG operon (Albrechtsen et al., 1991)
   1614..1685    +  misc_feature   3' β-globin insulator: insulator downstream of the human β-globin locus (Farrell et al., 2002)
   1911..2499    -  rep_origin     ori: high-copy-number ColE1/pMB1/pBR322/pUC origin of replication
   2671..2735    -  CDS            bla(M) (fragment): β-lactamase lacking the signal sequence; bla(M); allows cytosolic expression of β-lactamase
   2999..4208    +  promoter       UbC promoter: human ubiquitin C promoter
   4212..4809    +  CDS            PuroR (fragment): puromycin N-acetyltransferase; pac from Streptomyces; confers resistance to puromycin
   4838..4886    +  polyA_signal   poly(A) signal: synthetic polyadenylation signal
   5152..6012    +  CDS            AmpR: β-lactamase; bla; confers resistance to ampicillin, carbenicillin, and related antibiotics
   6025..6161    +  terminator     rrnG terminator: transcription terminator from the E. coli ribosomal RNA rrnG operon (Albrechtsen et al., 1991)
   6313..6384    +  misc_feature   5' β-globin insulator: insulator upstream of the human β-globin locus (Farrell et al., 2002)
   6389..6435    -  terminator     T7 terminator: transcription terminator for bacteriophage T7 RNA polymerase
   6453..6501    -  polyA_signal   poly(A) signal: synthetic polyadenylation signal
   6532..6581    +  enhancer       CMV enhancer (fragment): human cytomegalovirus immediate early enhancer
