[The description below was written by a language model from this plasmid's Addgene catalogue record and pLannotate feature annotations shown in this document.]
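Description:
pGBW-m4133148 is a mammalian expression plasmid built on the pTwist_CMV_Puro_6 backbone for producing SARS-CoV-2 non-structural protein 10 (nsp10) in cultured cells. It is propagated in E. coli as a high-copy plasmid through a ColE1/pUC-type origin and selected with ampicillin via a full-length β-lactamase gene; a short additional β-lactamase fragment is also annotated near the origin. For selection in mammalian cells, a separate cassette places the puromycin N-acetyltransferase gene under the human ubiquitin C promoter, followed by a synthetic poly(A) signal.

The payload is the wild-type nsp10 coding sequence, a mature cleavage product of the viral ORF1ab polyprotein. It is driven by the human cytomegalovirus immediate early enhancer and promoter and is followed by an SV40 polyadenylation signal. The catalogue entry states that the backbone supplies a C-terminal S-tag preceded by a TEV protease cleavage site, so the expressed protein can be detected or affinity-captured and the tag then removed. These tag elements are not separately annotated in the feature table, although there is unannotated sequence between the nsp10 match and the poly(A) signal. The expression unit is bracketed by human β-globin insulator elements and by bacterial and phage terminators (rrnG and T7), which are generally included to isolate cassettes from transcriptional read-through and neighbouring regulatory influences.

nsp10 acts as a cofactor that stimulates the nsp14 exoribonuclease and nsp16 2'-O-methyltransferase activities involved in viral RNA proofreading and cap methylation. The record gives the purpose only as mammalian expression of nsp10. The design would suit transient or puromycin-selected expression for interaction, localisation or functional studies, though no specific application is recorded.
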