Addgene plasmid #152304: pGBW-m4133148
Purpose: Mammalian expression plasmid for SARS-CoV-2 nsp10
Depositing lab: Ginkgo Bioworks & Benjie Chen. Depositing organization: Ginkgo Bioworks.
Backbone
  Vector backbone: pTwist_CMV_Puro_6
  Backbone size w/o insert (bp): 6080
  Vector type: Mammalian Expression
  Selectable markers: Puromycin
Growth in bacteria
  Bacterial resistance: Ampicillin, 100 μg/mL
  Growth temperature: 37°C
  Growth strain: DH5alpha
  Copy number: High Copy
Gene/Insert
  Gene/Insert name: SARS-CoV-2 nsp10
  Species: Severe acute respiratory syndrome coronavirus 2
  Insert size (bp): 416
  Mutation: wt
  Entrez Gene: ORF1ab (a.k.a. GU280_gp01)
  Promoter: CMV
  Tag / fusion protein: Cleavable TEV;S-tag (C terminal on backbone)
  Cloning method: Unknown
Resource information
  A portion of this plasmid was derived from a plasmid made by: GinkgoBioworks
Depositor comments: NCBI reference sequence: YP_009725306.1
How to cite: pGBW-m4133148 was a gift from Ginkgo Bioworks & Benjie Chen (Addgene plasmid # 152304 ; http://n2t.net/addgene:152304 ; RRID:Addgene_152304)
